Addgene plasmid #44744: pET11a-p65(19-325)
Depositing lab: Gourisankar Ghosh. Depositing organization: University of California, San Diego (UCSD).
Backbone
  Vector backbone: pET11a
  Backbone manufacturer: NEB
  Vector type: Bacterial Expression
Growth in bacteria
  Bacterial resistance: Ampicillin, 100 μg/mL
  Growth temperature: 37°C
  Growth strain: DH5alpha
  Copy number: Unknown
Gene/Insert
  Gene/Insert name: p65
  Species: M. musculus (mouse)
  Mutation: AA 19-325
  Entrez Gene: Rela (a.k.a. p65, p65 NF-kappa B, p65 NFkB)
  Cloning method: Restriction Enzyme; 5′ cloning site NA (unknown if destroyed); 3′ cloning site NA (unknown if destroyed)
  Sequencing primers: 5′ T7; 3′ T7 terminator
Terms and licenses: Academic/Nonprofit Terms; Industry Terms: Not Available to Industry
How to cite: pET11a-p65(19-325) was a gift from Gourisankar Ghosh (Addgene plasmid # 44744 ; http://n2t.net/addgene:44744 ; RRID:Addgene_44744)
