[The description below was written by a language model from this plasmid's Addgene catalogue record and pLannotate feature annotations shown in this document.]
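Description:
pET11a-p65(19-325) is a bacterial expression plasmid built on the pET11a backbone for producing a truncated form of mouse RelA (p65), a subunit of the NF-κB transcription factor family. The insert encodes residues 19–325, and the roughly 920 bp Rela fragment annotated in the 6.6 kb full-length sequence agrees with this. From general knowledge, this span corresponds largely to the N-terminal Rel homology region responsible for DNA binding and dimerisation and omits the C-terminal transactivation portion, although the record itself does not describe the domain content.

Expression follows the standard pET arrangement. A T7 promoter immediately followed by a lac operator drives the coding sequence, which is preceded by the efficient T7 gene 10 ribosome binding site and followed by a T7 terminator. The plasmid also carries lacI under its own promoter, so the repressor holds transcription off until IPTG is added in a host that supplies T7 RNA polymerase. Short fragments annotated as the T7 tag and a gene 10B-derived solubility tag lie downstream of the Rela fragment. These are probably residual vector sequence rather than fusions to the protein, and no affinity tag is recorded. The cloning sites are not stated.

The plasmid replicates from a pBR322-type ColE1 origin accompanied by the bom and rop elements, with rop acting to limit copy number, and it is selected through the β-lactamase gene conferring ampicillin resistance. The interrupted tetracycline resistance fragments and tet promoter are non-functional remnants of the pBR322 ancestry. The record does not state an intended use, but a construct of this design suits recombinant production of the p65 fragment in E. coli for biochemical or structural work.
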