Features (pLannotate 1.2.2; 20 found; start..end, strand, type, name):
      1..589     +  rep_origin     ori: high-copy-number ColE1/pMB1/pBR322/pUC origin of replication
    775..914     -  misc_feature   bom: basis of mobility region from pBR322
   1016..1207    -  CDS            rop: Rop protein, which maintains plasmids at low copy number; rop
   1224..1604    +  CDS            YPB1_ECOLX: Protein predicted: Swiss-Prot protein existence level 4. From Escherichia coli.
   1846..2470    -  CDS            TcR (fragment): tetracycline efflux protein; tet; confers resistance to tetracycline
   2485..2506    -  protein_bind   CAP binding site: CAP binding activates transcription in the presence of cAMP. E. coli catabolite activator protein
   2519..3601    -  CDS            lacI: lac repressor; lacI; The lac repressor binds to the lac operator to inhibit transcription in E. coli. This inhibition can be relieved by adding lactose or isopropyl-β-D-thiogalactopyranoside (IPTG).
   3602..3679    -  promoter       lacI promoter: lacI
   3687..3966    -  CDS            TcR (fragment): tetracycline efflux protein; tet; confers resistance to tetracycline
   3988..4006    +  promoter       T7 promoter: promoter for bacteriophage T7 RNA polymerase
   4007..4031    +  protein_bind   lac operator: The lac repressor binds to the lac operator to inhibit transcription in E. coli. This inhibition can be relieved by adding lactose or isopropyl-β-D-thiogalactopyranoside (IPTG). lac repressor encoded by lacI
   4046..4068    +  RBS            RBS: efficient ribosome binding site from bacteriophage T7 gene 10 (Olins and Rangwala, 1989)
   4079..4999    +  CDS            Rela (fragment): TF65_MOUSE - Also known as Nfkb3. Experimental evidence at protein level: Swiss-Prot protein existence level 1. NF-kappa-B is a pleiotropic transcription factor present in almost all cell types and is the endpoint of a series of signal transduction events that are initiated by a vast array of stimuli related to many biological processes such as inflammation, immunity, differentiation, cell growth, tumorigenesis and apoptosis. NF-kappa-B is a homo- or heterodimeric complex formed by the Rel-like domain- containing proteins RELA/p65, RELB, NFKB1/p105, NFKB1/p50, REL and NFKB2/p52. The heterodime
   5004..5033    +  CDS            T7 tag (gene 10 leader) (fragment): leader peptide from bacteriophage T7 gene 10 promotes efficient translation in E. coli
   5044..5093    +  CDS            SET1 (fragment): solubility-enhancement tag derived from T7 phage gene 10B
   5101..5148    +  terminator     T7 terminator: transcription terminator for bacteriophage T7 RNA polymerase
   5171..5275    -  CDS            TcR (fragment): tetracycline efflux protein; tet; confers resistance to tetracycline
   5323..5351    -  promoter       tet promoter: E. coli promoter for tetracycline efflux protein gene
   5464..5568    +  promoter       AmpR promoter: bla
   5569..6429    +  CDS            AmpR: β-lactamase; bla; confers resistance to ampicillin, carbenicillin, and related antibiotics
>Addgene plasmid #44744 | pET11a-p65(19-325) | addgene full sequence | sequence record 499264 | Addgene Long Read Sequencing Result
TTGAGATCCTTTTTTTCTGCGCGTAATCTGCTGCTTGCAAACAAAAAAACCACCGCTACCAGCGGTGGTT
TGTTTGCCGGATCAAGAGCTACCAACTCTTTTTCCGAAGGTAACTGGCTTCAGCAGAGCGCAGATACCAA
ATACTGTCCTTCTAGTGTAGCCGTAGTTAGGCCACCACTTCAAGAACTCTGTAGCACCGCCTACATACCT
CGCTCTGCTAATCCTGTTACCAGTGGCTGCTGCCAGTGGCGATAAGTCGTGTCTTACCGGGTTGGACTCA
AGACGATAGTTACCGGATAAGGCGCAGCGGTCGGGCTGAACGGGGGGTTCGTGCACACAGCCCAGCTTGG
AGCGAACGACCTACACCGAACTGAGATACCTACAGCGTGAGCTATGAGAAAGCGCCACGCTTCCCGAAGG
GAGAAAGGCGGACAGGTATCCGGTAAGCGGCAGGGTCGGAACAGGAGAGCGCACGAGGGAGCTTCCAGGG
GGAAACGCCTGGTATCTTTATAGTCCTGTCGGGTTTCGCCACCTCTGACTTGAGCGTCGATTTTTGTGAT
GCTCGTCAGGGGGGCGGAGCCTATGGAAAAACGCCAGCAACGCGGCCTTTTTACGGTTCCTGGCCTTTTG
CTGGCCTTTTGCTCACATGTTCTTTCCTGCGTTATCCCCTGATTCTGTGGATAACCGTATTACCGCCTTT
GAGTGAGCTGATACCGCTCGCCGCAGCCGAACGACCGAGCGCAGCGAGTCAGTGAGCGAGGAAGCGGAAG
AGCGCCTGATGCGGTATTTTCTCCTTACGCATCTGTGCGGTATTTCACACCGCAATGGTGCACTCTCAGT
ACAATCTGCTCTGATGCCGCATAGTTAAGCCAGTATACACTCCGCTATCGCTACGTGACTGGGTCATGGC
TGCGCCCCGACACCCGCCAACACCCGCTGACGCGCCCTGACGGGCTTGTCTGCTCCCGGCATCCGCTTAC
AGACAAGCTGTGACCGTCTCCGGGAGCTGCATGTGTCAGAGGTTTTCACCGTCATCACCGAAACGCGCGA
GGCAGCTGCGGTAAAGCTCATCAGCGTGGTCGTGAAGCGATTCACAGATGTCTGCCTGTTCATCCGCGTC
CAGCTCGTTGAGTTTCTCCAGAAGCGTTAATGTCTGGCTTCTGATAAAGCGGGCCATGTTAAGGGCGGTT
TTTTCCTGTTTGGTCACTGATGCCTCCGTGTAAGGGGGATTTCTGTTCATGGGGGTAATGATACCGATGA
AACGAGAGAGGATGCTCACGATACGGGTTACTGATGATGAACATGCCCGGTTACTGGAACGTTGTGAGGG
TAAACAACTGGCGGTATGGATGCGGCGGGACCAGAGAAAAATCACTCAGGGTCAATGCCAGCGCTTCGTT
AATACAGATGTAGGTGTTCCACAGGGTAGCCAGCAGCATCCTGCGATGCAGATCCGGAACATAATGGTGC
AGGGCGCTGACTTCCGCGTTTCCAGACTTTACGAAACACGGAAACCGAAGACCATTCATGTTGTTGCTCA
GGTCGCAGACGTTTTGCAGCAGCAGTCGCTTCACGTTCGCTCGCGTATCGGTGATTCATTCTGCTAACCA
GTAAGGCAACCCCGCCAGCCTAGCCGGGTCCTCAACGACAGGAGCACGATCATGCGCACCCGTGGCCAGG
ACCCAACGCTGCCCGAGATGCGCCGCGTGCGGCTGCTGGAGATGGCGGACGCGATGGATATGTTCTGCCA
AGGGTTGGTTTGCGCATTCACAGTTCTCCGCAAGAATTGATTGGCTCCAATTCTTGGAGTGGTGAATCCG
TTAGCGAGGTGCCGCCGGCTTCCATTCAGGTCGAGGTGGCCCGGCTCCATGCACCGCGACGCAACGCGGG
GAGGCAGACAAGGTATAGGGCGGCGCCTACAATCCATGCCAACCCGTTCCATGTGCTCGCCGAGGCGGCA
TAAATCGCCGTGACGATCAGCGGTCCAATGATCGAAGTTAGGCTGGTAAGAGCCGCGAGCGATCCTTGAA
GCTGTCCCTGATGGTCGTCATCTACCTGCCTGGACAGCATGGCCTGCAACGCGGGCATCCCGATGCCGCC
GGAAGCGAGAAGAATCATAATGGGGAAGGCCATCCAGCCTCGCGTCGCGAACGCCAGCAAGACGTAGCCC
AGCGCGTCGGCCGCCATGCCGGCGATAATGGCCTGCTTCTCGCCGAAACGTTTGGTGGCGGGACCAGTGA
CGAAGGCTTGAGCGAGGGCGTGCAAGATTCCGAATACCGCAAGCGACAGGCCGATCATCGTCGCGCTCCA
GCGAAAGCGGTCCTCGCCGAAAATGACCCAGAGCGCTGCCGGCACCTGTCCTACGAGTTGCATGATAAAG
AAGACAGTCATAAGTGCGGCGACGATAGTCATGCCCCGCGCCCACCGGAAGGAGCTGACTGGGTTGAAGG
CTCTCAAGGGCATCGGTCGAGATCCCGGTGCCTAATGAGTGAGCTAACTTACATTAATTGCGTTGCGCTC
ACTGCCCGCTTTCCAGTCGGGAAACCTGTCGTGCCAGCTGCATTAATGAATCGGCCAACGCGCGGGGAGA
GGCGGTTTGCGTATTGGGCGCCAGGGTGGTTTTTCTTTTCACCAGTGAGACGGGCAACAGCTGATTGCCC
TTCACCGCCTGGCCCTGAGAGAGTTGCAGCAAGCGGTCCACGCTGGTTTGCCCCAGCAGGCGAAAATCCT
GTTTGATGGTGGTTAACGGCGGGATATAACATGAGCTGTCTTCGGTATCGTCGTATCCCACTACCGAGAT
ATCCGCACCAACGCGCAGCCCGGACTCGGTAATGGCGCGCATTGCGCCCAGCGCCATCTGATCGTTGGCA
ACCAGCATCGCAGTGGGAACGATGCCCTCATTCAGCATTTGCATGGTTTGTTGAAAACCGGACATGGCAC
TCCAGTCGCCTTCCCGTTCCGCTATCGGCTGAATTTGATTGCGAGTGAGATATTTATGCCAGCCAGCCAG
ACGCAGACGCGCCGAGACAGAACTTAATGGGCCCGCTAACAGCGCGATTTGCTGGTGACCCAATGCGACC
AGATGCTCCACGCCCAGTCGCGTACCGTCTTCATGGGAGAAAATAATACTGTTGATGGGTGTCTGGTCAG
AGACATCAAGAAATAACGCCGGAACATTAGTGCAGGCAGCTTCCACAGCAATGGCATCCTGGTCATCCAG
CGGATAGTTAATGATCAGCCCACTGACGCGTTGCGCGAGAAGATTGTGCACCGCCGCTTTACAGGCTTCG
ACGCCGCTTCGTTCTACCATCGACACCACCACGCTGGCACCCAGTTGATCGGCGCGAGATTTAATCGCCG
CGACAATTTGCGACGGCGCGTGCAGGGCCAGACTGGAGGTGGCAACGCCAATCAGCAACGACTGTTTGCC
CGCCAGTTGTTGTGCCACGCGGTTGGGAATGTAATTCAGCTCCGCCATCGCCGCTTCCACTTTTTCCCGC
GTTTTCGCAGAAACGTGGCTGGCCTGGTTCACCACGCGGGAAACGGTCTGATAAGAGACACCGGCATACT
CTGCGACATCGTATAACGTTACTGGTTTCACATTCACCACCCTGAATTGACTCTCTTCCGGGCGCTATCA
TGCCATACCGCGAAAGGTTTTGCGCCATTCGATGGTGTCCGGGATCTCGACGCTCTCCCTTATGCGACTC
CTGCATTAGGAAGCAGCCCAGTAGTAGGTTGAGGCCGTTGAGCACCGCCGCCGCAAGGAATGGTGCATGC
AAGGAGATGGCGCCCAACAGTCCCCCGGCCACGGGGCCTGCCACCATACCCACGCCGAAACAAGCGCTCA
TGAGCCCGAAGTGGCGAGCCCGATCTTCCCCATCGGTGATGTCGGCGATATAGGCGCCAGCAACCGCACC
TGTGGCGCCGGTGATGCCGGCCACGATGCGTCCGGCGTAGAGGATCGAGATCTCGATCCCGCGAAATTAA
TACGACTCACTATAGGGGAATTGTGAGCGGATAACAATTCCCCTCTAGAAATAATTTTGTTTAACTTTAA
GAAGGAGATATACATATGCCTTATGTGGAGATCATCGAACAGCCGAAGCAACGGGGCATGCGATTCCGCT
ATAAATGCGAGGGGCGCTCAGCGGGCAGTATTCCTGGCGAGAGAAGCACAGATACCACCAAGACACACCC
CACCATCAAGATCAATGGCTACACAGGACCAGGAACAGTTCGAATCTCCCTGGTCACCAAGGATCCACCT
CACCGGCCTCATCCACATGAACTTGTGGGGAAGGACTGCCGGGATGGCTACTATGAGGCTGACCTCTGCC
CAGACCGCAGTATCCATAGCTTCCAGAACCTGGGGATCCAGTGTGTGAAGAAGCGAGACCTGGAGCAAGC
CATTAGCCAGCGAATCCAGACCAACAATAACCCCTTTCACGTTCCTATAGAGGAGCAGCGCGGGGACTAT
GACTTGAATGCAGTGCGCCTCTGCTTCCAGGTGACAGTGCGGGACCCAGCAGGCAGGCCCCTCCTCCTGA
CCCCTGTCCTCTCACATCCGATTTTTGATAACCGGGCCCCCAACACTGCCGAGCTCAAGATCTGCCGAGT
AAACCGGAACTCTGGGAGCTGCCTCGGTGGGGATGAGATCTTCTTGCTGTGCGACAAGGTGCAGAAAGAA
GACATTGAGGTGTATTTCACGGGACCAGGCTGGGAGGCACGAGGCTCCTTTTCTCAAGCTGATGTGCATC
GGCAAGTGGCCATTGTGTTCCGGACTCCTCCGTACGCCGACCCCAGCCTCCAGGCTCCTGTTCGAGTCTC
CATGCAGCTACGGCGGCCTTCTGATCGCGAGCTCAGTGAGCCCATGGAGTTCCAGTACTTGCCAGACACA
GATGATCGCCACCGGATTGAAGAGAAGCGCAAAAGGACCTATGAGACCTTCAAGAGTATCATGAAGAAGA
GTCCTTTCAATGGACCAACTGAACCCCGGCTAAGCTAGCATGACTGGTGGACAGCAAATGGGTCGCGGAT
CCGGCTGCTAACAAAGCCCGAAAGGAAGCTGAGTTGGCTGCTGCCACCGCTGAGCAATAACTAGCATAAC
CCCTTGGGGCCTCTAAACGGGTCTTGAGGGGTTTTTTGCTGAAAGGAGGAACTATATCCGGATATCCCGC
AAGAGGCCCGGCAGTACCGGCATAACCAAGCCTATGCCTACAGCATCCAGGGTGACGGTGCCGAGGATGA
CGATGAGCGCATTGTTAGATTTCATACACGGTGCCTGACTGCGTTAGCAATTTAACTGTGATAAACTACC
GCATTAAAGCTTATCGATGATAAGCTGTCAAACATGAGAATTCTTGAAGACGAAAGGGCCTCGTGATACG
CCTATTTTTATAGGTTAATGTCATGATAATAATGGTTTCTTAGACGTCAGGTGGCACTTTTCGGGGAAAT
GTGCGCGGAACCCCTATTTGTTTATTTTTCTAAATACATTCAAATATGTATCCGCTCATGAGACAATAAC
CCTGATAAATGCTTCAATAATATTGAAAAAGGAAGAGTATGAGTATTCAACATTTCCGTGTCGCCCTTAT
TCCCTTTTTTGCGGCATTTTGCCTTCCTGTTTTTGCTCACCCAGAAACGCTGGTGAAAGTAAAAGATGCT
GAAGATCAGTTGGGTGCACGAGTGGGTTACATCGAACTGGATCTCAACAGCGGTAAGATCCTTGAGAGTT
TTCGCCCCGAAGAACGTTTTCCAATGATGAGCACTTTTAAAGTTCTGCTATGTGGCGCGGTATTATCCCG
TGTTGACGCCGGGCAAGAGCAACTCGGTCGCCGCATACACTATTCTCAGAATGACTTGGTTGAGTACTCA
CCAGTCACAGAAAAGCATCTTACGGATGGCATGACAGTAAGAGAATTATGCAGTGCTGCCATAACCATGA
GTGATAACACTGCGGCCAACTTACTTCTGACAACGATCGGAGGACCGAAGGAGCTAACCGCTTTTTTGCA
CAACATGGGGGATCATGTAACTCGCCTTGATCGTTGGGAACCGGAGCTGAATGAAGCCATACCAAACGAC
GAGCGTGACACCACGATGCCTGCAGCAATGGCAACAACGTTGCGCAAACTATTAACTGGCGAACTACTTA
CTCTAGCTTCCCGGCAACAATTAATAGACTGGATGGAGGCGGATAAAGTTGCAGGACCACTTCTGCGCTC
GGCCCTTCCGGCTGGCTGGTTTATTGCTGATAAATCTGGAGCCGGTGAGCGTGGGTCTCGCGGTATCATT
GCAGCACTGGGGCCAGATGGTAAGCCCTCCCGTATCGTAGTTATCTACACGACGGGGAGTCAGGCAACTA
TGGATGAACGAAATAGACAGATCGCTGAGATAGGTGCCTCACTGATTAAGCATTGGTAACTGTCAGACCA
AGTTTACTCATATATACTTTAGATTGATTTAAAACTTCATTTTTAATTTAAAAGGATCTAGGTGAAGATC
CTTTTTGATAATCTCATGACCAAAATCCCTTAACGTGAGTTTTCGTTCCACTGAGCGTCAGACCCCGTAG
AAAAGATCAAAGGATCTTC
