>Addgene plasmid #44744 | pET11a-p65(19-325) Sequencing Result | analyzer sequence | sequence record 64669
ATGCCGGCCACGATGCGTCCGGCGTAGAGGATCGAGATCTCGATCCCGCGAAATTAATACGACTCACTAT
AGGGGAATTGTGAGCGGATAACAATTCCCCTCTAGAAATAATTTTGTTTAACTTTAAGAAGGAGATATAC
ATATGCCTTATGTGGAGATCATCGAACAGCCGAAGCAACGGGGCATGCGATTCCGCTATAAATGCGAGGG
GCGCTCAGCGGGCAGTATTCCTGGCGAGAGAAGCACAGATACCACCAAGACACACCCCACCATCAAGATC
AATGGCTACACAGGACCAGGAACAGTTCGAATCTCCCTGGTCACCAAGGATCCACCTCACCGGCCTCATC
CACATGAACTTGTGGGGAAGGACTGCCGGGATGGCTACTATGAGGCTGACCTCTGCCCAGACCGCAGTAT
CCATAGCTTCCAGAACCTGGGGATCCAGTGTGTGAAGAAGCGAGACCTGGAGCAAGCCATTAGCCAGCGA
ATCCAGACCAACAATAACCCCTTTCACGTTCCTATAGAGGAGCAGCGCGGGGACTATGACTTGAATGCAG
TGCGCCTCTGCTTCCAGGTGACAGTGCGGGACCCAGCAGGCAGGCCCCTCCTCCTGACCCCTGTCCTCTC
ACATCCGATTTTTGATAACCGGGCCCCCAACACTGCCGAGCTCAAGATCTGCCGAGTAAACCGGAACTCT
GGGAGCTGCCTCGGTGGGGATGAGATCTTCTTGCTGTGCGACAAGGTGCAGAAAGAAGACATTGAGGTGT
ATTTCACGGGACCAGGCTGGGAGGCACGAGGCTCCTTTTCTCAAGCTGATGTGCATCGGCAAGTGGCCAT
TGTGTTCCGGACTCCTCCGTACGCCGACCC
