>Addgene plasmid #44744 | pET11a-p65(19-325) Sequencing Result | analyzer sequence | sequence record 66486
ATCCGCGACCCATTTGCTGTCCACCAGTCATGCTAGCTTAGCCGGGGTTCAGTTGGTCCATTGAAAGGAC
TCTTCTTCATGATACTCTTGAAGGTCTCATAGGTCCTTTTGCGCTTCTCTTCAATCCGGTGGCGATCATC
TGTGTCTGGCAAGTACTGGAACTCCATGGGCTCACTGAGCTCGCGATCAGAAGGCCGCCGTAGCTGCATG
GAGACTCGAACAGGAGCCTGGAGGCTGGGGTCGGCGTACGGAGGAGTCCGGAACACAATGGCCACTTGCC
GATGCACATCAGCTTGAGAAAAGGAGCCTCGTGCCTCCCAGCCTGGTCCCGTGAAATACACCTCAATGTC
TTCTTTCTGCACCTTGTCGCACAGCAAGAAGATCTCATCCCCACCGAGGCAGCTCCCAGAGTTCCGGTTT
ACTCGGCAGATCTTGAGCTCGGCAGTGTTGGGGGCCCGGTTATCAAAAATCGGATGTGAGAGGACAGGGG
TCAGGAGGAGGGGCCTGCCTGCTGGGTCCCGCACTGTCACCTGGAAGCAGAGGCGCACTGCATTCAAGTC
ATAGTCCCCGCGCTGCTCCTCTATAGGAACGTGAAAGGGGTTATTGTTGGTCTGGATTCGCTGGCTAATG
GCTTGCTCCAGGTCTCGCTTCTTCACACACTGGATCCCCAGGTTCTGGAAGCTATGGATACTGCGGTCTG
GGCAGAGGTCAGCCTCATAGTAGCCATCCCGGCAGTCCTTCCCCACAAGTTCATGTGGATGAGGCCGGTG
AGGTGGATCCTTGGTGACCAGGGAGATTCGAACTGTTCCTGGTCCTGTGTAGCCATTGATCTTGATGGTG
GGG
